>Addgene plasmid #136549 | pFH130 | addgene full sequence | sequence record 271523 | Addgene NGS Result
GTCACGACGTTGTAAAACGACGGCCAGTCATGCATAATCCGCACGCATCTGGAATAAGGAAGTGCCATTC
CGCCTGACCTGGGTCTCAGTTGTAATTTCTACTGTTGTAGATTTGTCTTCGCAGCTGGCACGACAGGTTT
CCCGACTGGAAAGCGGGCAGTGAGCGCAACGCAATTAATGTGAGTTAGCTCACTCATTAGGCACCCCAGG
CTTTACACTTTATGCTTCCGGCTCGTATGTTGTGTGGAATTGTGAGCGGATAACAATTTCACACAGGAAA
CAGCTATGACCATGATTACGCCAAGCTTGCATGCCTGCAGGTCGACTCTAGAGGATCCCCGGGTACCGAG
CTCGAATTCACTGGCCGTCGTTTTACAACGTCGTGACTGGGAAAACCCTGGCGTTACCCAACTTAATCGC
CTTGCAGCACATCCCCCTTTCGCCAGCTGGCGTAATAGCGAAGAGGCCCGCACCGATCGCCCTTCCCAAC
AGTTGCGCAGCCTGAATGGCGAATGGCGCCTGATGCGGTATTTTCTCCTTACGCATCTGTGCGGTATTTC
ACACCGCATATGGTGCACTCTCAGTACAATCTGCTCTGATGCCGCATAGTTAAGCCAGCCCCGACACCCG
CCAACACCCGCTGACGCGCCCTGACGGGCTTGTCTGCTCCCGGCATCCGCTTACAGACAAGCTGTGACGA
AGACAATTTTTTTTTCGCTTGAGACCGAGGCTAGGTGGAGGCTCAGTGATGATAAGTCTGCGATGGTGGA
TGCATGTGTCATGGTCATAGCTGTTTCCTGTGTGAAATTGTTATCCGCTCAGAGGGCACAATCCTATTCC
GCGCTATCCGACAATCTCCAAGACATTAGGTGGAGTTCAGTTCGGCGTATGGCATATGTCGCTGGAAAGA
ACATGTGAGCAAAAGGCCAGCAAAAGGCCAGGAACCGTAAAAAGGCCGCGTTGCTGGCGTTTTTCCATAG
GCTCCGCCCCCCTGACGAGCATCACAAAAATCGACGCTCAAGTCAGAGGTGGCGAAACCCGACAGGACTA
TAAAGATACCAGGCGTTTCCCCCTGGAAGCTCCCTCGTGCGCTCTCCTGTTCCGACCCTGCCGCTTACCG
GATACCTGTCCGCCTTTCTCCCTTCGGGAAGCGTGGCGCTTTCTCATAGCTCACGCTGTAGGTATCTCAG
TTCGGTGTAGGTCGTTCGCTCCAAGCTGGGCTGTGTGCACGAACCCCCCGTTCAGCCCGACCGCTGCGCC
TTATCCGGTAACTATCGTCTTGAGTCCAACCCGGTAAGACACGACTTATCGCCACTGGCAGCAGCCACTG
GTAACAGGATTAGCAGAGCGAGGTATGTAGGCGGTGCTACAGAGTTCTTGAAGTGGTGGCCTAACTACGG
CTACACTAGAAGAACAGTATTTGGTATCTGCGCTCTGCTGAAGCCAGTTACCTTCGGAAAAAGAGTTGGT
AGCTCTTGATCCGGCAAACAAACCACCGCTGGTAGCGGTGGTTTTTTTGTTTGCAAGCAGCAGATTACGC
GCAGAAAAAAAGGATCTCAAGAAGATCCTTTGATCTTTTCTACGGGGTCTGACGCTCTATTCAACAAAGC
CGCCGTCCCGTCAAGTCAGCGTAAATGGGTAGGGGGCTTCAAATCGTCCGCTCTGCCAGTGTTACAACCA
ATTAACAAATTCTGATTAGAAAAACTCATCGAGCATCAAATGAAACTGCAATTTATTCATATCAGGATTA
TCAATACCATATTTTTGAAAAAGCCGTTTCTGTAATGAAGGAGAAAACTCACCGAGGCAGTTCCATAGGA
TGGCAAGATCCTGGTATCGGTCTGCGATTCCGACTCGTCCAACATCAATACAACCTATTAATTTCCCCTC
GTCAAAAATAAGGTTATCAAGTGAGAAATCACCATGAGTGACGACTGAATCCGGTGAGAATGGCAAAAGC
TTATGCATTTCTTTCCAGACTTGTTCAACAGGCCAGCCATTACGCTCGTCATCAAAATCACTCGCATCAA
CCAAACCGTTATTCATTCGTGATTGCGCCTGAGCGAGACGAAATACGCGATCGCTGTTAAAAGGACAATT
ACAAACAGGAATCGAATGCAACCGGCGCAGGAACACTGCCAGCGCATCAACAATATTTTCACCTGAATCA
GGATATTCTTCTAATACCTGGAATGCTGTTTTCCCGGGGATCGCAGTGGTGAGTAACCATGCATCATCAG
GAGTACGGATAAAATGCTTGATGGTCGGAAGAGGCATAAATTCCGTCAGCCAGTTTAGTCTGACCATCTC
ATCTGTAACATCATTGGCAACGCTACCTTTGCCATGTTTCAGAAACAACTCTGGCGCATCGGGCTTCCCA
TACAATCGATAGATTGTCGCACCTGATTGCCCGACATTATCGCGAGCCCATTTATACCCATATAAATCAG
CATCCATGTTGGAATTTAATCGCGGCCTCGAGCAAGACGTTTCCCGTTGAATATGGCTCATAACACCCCT
TGTATTACTGTTTATGTAAGCAGACAGTTTTATTGTTCATGATGATATATTTTTATCTTGTGCAATGTAA
CATCAGAGATTTTGAGACACAACGTGGCTTTCCCCCGCCGCTCTAGAACTAGTGGATCCAAATAAAACGA
AAGGCTCAGTCGAAAGACTGGGCCTTTCGTTTTATCTGTTGTTTGTCGCATTATACGAGACGTCCAGGTT
GGGATACCTGAAACAAAACCCATCGTACGGCCAAGGAAGTCTCCAATAACTGTGATCCACCACAAGCGCC
AGGGTTTTCCCA
Features (pLannotate 1.2.2; 12 found; start..end, strand, type, name):
    121..163     +  CDS            lacI (fragment): lac repressor; lacI; The lac repressor binds to the lac operator to inhibit transcription in E. coli. This inhibition can be relieved by adding lactose or isopropyl-β-D-thiogalactopyranoside (IPTG).
    176..197     +  protein_bind   CAP binding site: CAP binding activates transcription in the presence of cAMP. E. coli catabolite activator protein
    212..242     +  promoter       lac promoter: promoter for the E. coli lac operon
    250..266     +  protein_bind   lac operator: The lac repressor binds to the lac operator to inhibit transcription in E. coli. This inhibition can be relieved by adding lactose or isopropyl-β-D-thiogalactopyranoside (IPTG). lac repressor encoded by lacI
    303..359     -  misc_feature   MCS: pUC18/19 multiple cloning site
    356..513     +  CDS            lacZα (fragment): LacZα fragment of β-galactosidase; lacZ fragment
    519..618     -  misc_feature   bom (fragment): basis of mobility region from pBR322
    972..1560    -  rep_origin     ori: high-copy-number ColE1/pMB1/pBR322/pUC origin of replication
   1696..2511    -  CDS            KanR: aminoglycoside phosphotransferase; aph(3')-Ia; confers resistance to kanamycin in bacteria or G418 (Geneticin®) in eukaryotes
   2627..2649    +  misc_feature   MCS (fragment): pBluescript multiple cloning site
   2649..2695    +  terminator     rrnB T1 terminator: transcription terminator T1 from the E. coli rrnB gene
   2797..28      -  CDS            lacZα (fragment) (across the origin): LacZα fragment of β-galactosidase; lacZ fragment
