[The description below was written by a language model from this plasmid's Addgene catalogue record and pLannotate feature annotations shown in this document.]
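Description:
pFH130 is a small (about 2.8 kb) synthetic cloning module built on the pTwist-Kan backbone, belonging to a modular cloning toolkit for plant genome editing. It supplies the crRNA backbone for the FnCas12a and CmsI nucleases and is intended to be combined with a separate OsU6-2 promoter module (pFH37), so that the promoter and crRNA scaffold together form a guide expression unit. The plasmid itself does not carry an annotated plant promoter or a nuclease gene; these come from other parts of the toolkit. It is maintained in E. coli at high copy through a ColE1/pUC-type origin of replication and is selected with kanamycin via the aph(3')-Ia (KanR) gene.

The automated annotation does not label the crRNA scaffold, which is a short synthetic element that such tools typically miss, so its exact position and the flanking assembly sites are not stated in the record. What the feature table does show is a lac regulatory region (CAP binding site, lac promoter and lac operator) followed by a pUC18/19-type multiple cloning site and lacZα fragments. This arrangement is characteristic of a lacZα cassette of the kind used for blue/white screening, plausibly serving as a replaceable placeholder for spacer insertion, although the record does not confirm this. Other annotated pieces are small backbone remnants: a lacI fragment, a partial pBR322 bom region, a pBluescript MCS fragment and an rrnB T1 terminator that insulates the insert region from read-through transcription. The construct is used as a building block for assembling Cas12a-type crRNA expression cassettes for plant CRISPR work.
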