Addgene plasmid #136549: pFH130
Purpose: crRNA backbone for FnCas12a/CmsI nucleases, combine with OsU6-2 promoter module (pFH37)
Depositing lab: Vladimir Nekrasov. Depositing organization: Rothamsted Research. Publication: A modular cloning toolkit for genome editing in plants. Hahn F, Korolev A, Sanjurjo Loures L, Nekrasov V. BMC Plant Biol. 2020 Apr 23;20(1):179. doi: 10.1186/s12870-020-02388-2. PubMed 32326901.
Backbone
  Vector backbone: pTwist-Kan
  Backbone manufacturer: Twist Biosciences
  Vector type: Plant Expression, CRISPR, Synthetic Biology
Growth in bacteria
  Bacterial resistance: Kanamycin, 50 μg/mL
  Growth temperature: 37°C
  Growth strain: DH5alpha
  Copy number: High Copy
Gene/Insert
  Gene/Insert name: crRNA backbone for FnCas12a/CmsI nucleases, combine with OsU6-2 promoter module (pFH37)
  Species: Synthetic
Terms and licenses: Academic/Nonprofit Terms; Industry Terms: Not Available to Industry
How to cite: pFH130 was a gift from Vladimir Nekrasov (Addgene plasmid # 136549 ; http://n2t.net/addgene:136549 ; RRID:Addgene_136549)
